Addgene plasmid #246872: H2B-mScarlet3-S2
Purpose: Expression of mScarlet3-S2. This contruct is used for imaging, photobleaching and photochromic behavior measurements.
Depositing lab: Pingyong Xu. Publication: A highly photostable monomeric red fluorescent protein for dual-color 3D STED and time-lapse 3D SIM imaging. Ding Y, He W, Wang K, Xue F, Zheng K, Zhao S, Qi D, Li T, Xia P, Pan L, Chen L, Chen Z, Yuan L, Xu P. Nat Methods. 2025 Nov 26. doi: 10.1038/s41592-025-02962-2. PubMed 41299071.
Backbone
  Vector backbone: pEGFP-N1
  Backbone size w/o insert (bp): 3935
  Vector type: Mammalian Expression
Growth in bacteria
  Bacterial resistance: Kanamycin, 50 μg/mL
  Growth temperature: 37°C
  Growth strain: DH5alpha
  Copy number: High Copy
Gene/Insert
  Gene/Insert name: mScarlet3-S2
  Species: H. sapiens (human), Synthetic
  Insert size (bp): 687
  Promoter: CMV
  Tag / fusion protein: H2B (N terminal on backbone)
  Cloning method: Restriction Enzyme; 5′ cloning site BamHI (not destroyed); 3′ cloning site EcoRI (not destroyed)
  Sequencing primers: 5′ CMV-Forward; 3′ SV40 polyA-Reverse
Terms and licenses: Academic/Nonprofit Terms; Industry Terms: Not Available to Industry
Depositor comments: The H2B sequence was fused in-frame with mScarlet3-S2 and inserted into the NheI/EcoRI sites of pEGFP-N1.
How to cite: H2B-mScarlet3-S2 was a gift from Pingyong Xu (Addgene plasmid # 246872 ; http://n2t.net/addgene:246872 ; RRID:Addgene_246872)
