[The description below was written by a language model from this plasmid's Addgene catalogue record and pLannotate feature annotations shown in this document.]
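Description:
H2B-mScarlet3-S2 is a mammalian expression plasmid built on the pEGFP-N1 backbone, in which the original EGFP has been replaced by a histone H2B–red fluorescent protein fusion. According to the depositor, H2B was fused in-frame to the N-terminus of mScarlet3-S2 and the fusion was placed between the NheI and EcoRI sites, with the fluorescent protein itself flanked by intact BamHI and EcoRI sites. The sequenced record is about 5.1 kb. Transcription is driven by the human cytomegalovirus immediate-early enhancer and promoter and terminated by the SV40 polyadenylation signal. The automated annotation matches the histone segment to a chicken H2B entry, reflecting how conserved histones are; the catalogue lists the species as human and synthetic. It labels the fluorescent protein as a fragment of an mScarlet-I derivative, which fits mScarlet3-S2 being an engineered member of the mScarlet family not yet in the annotation database. Short hits to SV40 large T antigen, ble and the bGH poly(A) signal look like incidental matches to backbone remnants rather than functional parts.

The plasmid is propagated in E. coli at high copy from a pUC-type ColE1 origin and also carries an f1 origin. A single NeoR/KanR (Tn5 aminoglycoside phosphotransferase) gene sits behind tandem bacterial (bla) and SV40 early promoters and is followed by the HSV TK poly(A) signal, giving kanamycin resistance in bacteria and allowing G418 selection in mammalian cells.

Because H2B incorporates into chromatin, the fusion labels nuclei with red fluorescence. The depositor states that the construct is used for imaging and for measuring the photobleaching and photochromic behaviour of mScarlet3-S2, in work describing a highly photostable monomeric red fluorescent protein for STED and SIM super-resolution microscopy.
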