Features (pLannotate 1.2.2; 14 found; start..end, strand, type, name):
     61..364     +  enhancer       CMV enhancer: human cytomegalovirus immediate early enhancer
    365..568     +  promoter       CMV promoter: human cytomegalovirus (CMV) immediate early promoter
    601..978     +  CDS            H2B-I: H2B1_CHICK - Experimental evidence at protein level: Swiss-Prot protein existence level 1. Has broad-spectrum antibacterial activity. May be important in the antimicrobial defenses of chick reproductive system during follicle development in the ovary and egg formation in the oviduct. From Gallus gallus (Chicken).
   1036..1706    +  CDS            mScarlet-2I (fragment): mScarlet-I derivative in which the N- and C-termini have been modified to reduce cytotoxicity (Valbuena et al., 2020) preserves the original mammalian codon optimization
   1739..1822    +  CDS            large T antigen (fragment): large T antigen from SV40 (simian virus 40)
   1845..1966    +  polyA_signal   SV40 poly(A) signal: SV40 polyadenylation signal
   2000..2428    -  rep_origin     f1 ori (sequence partly withheld): f1 bacteriophage origin of replication; arrow indicates direction of (+) strand synthesis
   2455..2559    +  promoter       AmpR promoter: bla
   2589..2918    +  promoter       SV40 promoter: SV40 enhancer and early promoter
   2953..3747    +  CDS            NeoR/KanR: aminoglycoside phosphotransferase from Tn5; aph(3')-II (or nptII); confers resistance to neomycin, kanamycin, and G418 (Geneticin®)
   3768..3920    +  CDS            ble (fragment): BLE_KLEPN - Experimental evidence at protein level: Swiss-Prot protein existence level 1. Binding protein with a strong affinity to the bleomycin family of antibiotics. Binds to CL990; an antimitotic-antibiotic compound. From Klebsiella pneumoniae.
   3979..4026    +  polyA_signal   HSV TK poly(A) signal: herpes simplex virus thymidine kinase polyadenylation signal (Cole and Stacy, 1985)
   4117..4133    -  polyA_signal   bGH poly(A) signal (fragment): bovine growth hormone polyadenylation signal
   4355..4943    +  rep_origin     ori: high-copy-number ColE1/pMB1/pBR322/pUC origin of replication
>Addgene plasmid #246872 | H2B-mScarlet3-S2 | addgene full sequence | sequence record 495654 | Addgene NGS Result
TAGTTATTAATAGTAATCAATTACGGGGTCATTAGTTCATAGCCCATATATGGAGTTCCGCGTTACATAA
CTTACGGTAAATGGCCCGCCTGGCTGACCGCCCAACGACCCCCGCCCATTGACGTCAATAATGACGTATG
TTCCCATAGTAACGCCAATAGGGACTTTCCATTGACGTCAATGGGTGGAGTATTTACGGTAAACTGCCCA
CTTGGCAGTACATCAAGTGTATCATATGCCAAGTACGCCCCCTATTGACGTCAATGACGGTAAATGGCCC
GCCTGGCATTATGCCCAGTACATGACCTTATGGGACTTTCCTACTTGGCAGTACATCTACGTATTAGTCA
TCGCTATTACCATGGTGATGCGGTTTTGGCAGTACATCAATGGGCGTGGATAGCGGTTTGACTCACGGGG
ATTTCCAAGTCTCCACCCCATTGACGTCAATGGGAGTTTGTTTTGGCACCAAAATCAACGGGACTTTCCA
AAATGTCGTAACAACTCCGCCCCATTGACGCAAATGGGCGGTAGGCGTGTACGGTGGGAGGTCTATATAA
GCAGAGCTGGTTTAGTGAACCGTCAGATCCGCTAGCCACCATGCCTGAACCGGCAAAATCCGCTCCGGCC
CCTAAAAAGGGCTCCAAGAAAGCCGTCACCAAAGCCCAGAAGAAAGACGGCAAGAAGCGCAAGCGCAGCC
GCAAAGAGAGCTACTCCATCTACGTGTACAAGGTGCTGAAGCAGGTCCACCCCGACACCGGCATCTCGTC
CAAGGCCATGGGCATCATGAACTCCTTCGTCAACGACATCTTCGAGCGCATCGCGGGAGAGGCTTCCCGC
CTGGCGCACTACAACAAGCGCTCCACCATCACATCCCGCGAGATCCAGACGGCCGTGCGCCTGCTGCTGC
CCGGCGAGCTGGCCAAGCACGCCGTGTCCGAGGGCACCAAGGCGGTCACCAAGTACACCAGCTCCAAGCT
CGAGGGAGGAGGGGGAAGCGGAGGCGGAGGTAGTGGAGGAGGTGGGTCTGGATCCATGGATAGCACCGAG
GCAGTGATCAAGGAGTTCATGCGGTTCAAGGTGCACATGGAGGGCTCCATGAACGGCCACGAGTTCGAGA
TCGAGGGCGAGGGCGAGGGCCGCCCCTACGAGGGCACCCAGACCGCCAAGCTGAGGGTGACCAAGGGTGG
CCCCCTGCCCTTCTCCTGGGACATCCTGTCCCCTCAGTTCCAGTACGGCTCCAGGGCCTTCACGAAGCAC
CCCGCCGACATCCCCGACTACTGGAAGCAGTCCTTCCCCGAGGGCTTCAAGTGGGAGCGCGTGATGAACT
TCGAGGACGGCGGCGCCGTGTCCGTGGCCCAGGACACCTCCCTGGAGGACGGCACCCTGATCTACAAGGT
GAAGCTCCGCGGCACCAACTTCCCTCCTGACGGCCCCGTAATGCAGAAGAAGACAATGGGCTGGGAAGCA
TCCACCGAGCGGTTGTACCCCGAGGACGTCGTGCTGAAGGGCGACATTAAGCACGCCCTGCGCCTGAAGG
ACGGCGGCCGCTACCTGGCGGACTTCAAGACCACCTACAGGGCCAAGAAGCCCGTGCAGATGCCCGGCGC
CTTCAACATCGACCGCAAGTTGGACATCACATCCCACAACGAGGACTACACCGTGGTGGAACAGTACGAA
CGCTCCGTGGCCCGCCACTCCACCGGCGGCTCCGGTGGCTCCTAAGAATTCGACTCTAGATCATAATCAG
CCATACCACATTTGTAGAGGTTTTACTTGCTTTAAAAAACCTCCCACACCTCCCCCTGAACCTGAAACAT
AAAATGAATGCAATTGTTGTTGTTAACTTGTTTATTGCAGCTTATAATGGTTACAAATAAAGCAATAGCA
TCACAAATTTCACAAATAAAGCATTTTTTTCACTGCATTCTAGTTGTGGTTTGTCCAAACTCATCAATGT
ATCTTAAGGCGTAAATTGTAAGCGTTAATATTTTGTTAAAATTCGCGTTAAATTTTTGTTAAATCAGCTC
ATTTTTTAACCAATAGGCCGAAATCGGCAAAATCCCTTATAAATCAAAAGAATAGACCGAGATAGGGT
[37 nt withheld, positions 2099-2135]
AAAGAACGTGGACTCCAACGTCAAAGG
[49 nt withheld, positions 2163-2211]
T
[91 nt withheld, positions 2213-2303]
G
[124 nt withheld, positions 2305-2428]
CAGGTGGCACTTTTCGGGGAAATGTGCGCGGAACCCCTATTTGTTTATTTTTCTAAATACATTCAAATAT
GTATCCGCTCATGAGACAATAACCCTGATAAATGCTTCAATAATATTGAAAAAGGAAGAGTCCTGAGGTG
GAAAGAACCAGCTGTGGAATGTGTGTCAGTTAGGGTGTGGAAAGTCCCCAGGCTCCCCAGCAGGCAGAAG
TATGCAAAGCATGCATCTCAATTAGTCAGCAACCAGGTGTGGAAAGTCCCCAGGCTCCCCAGCAGGCAGA
AGTATGCAAAGCATGCATCTCAATTAGTCAGCAACCATAGTCCCGCCCCTAACTCCGCCCATCCCGCCCC
TAACTCCGCCCAGTTCCGCCCATTCTCCGCCCCATGGCTGACTAATTTTTTTTATTTATGCAGAGGCCGA
GGCCGCCTCGGCCTCTGAGCTATTCCAGAAGTAGTGAGGAGGCTTTTTTGGAGGCCTAGGCTTTTGCAAA
GATCGATCAAGAGACAGGATGAGGATCGTTTCGCATGATTGAACAAGATGGATTGCACGCAGGTTCTCCG
GCCGCTTGGGTGGAGAGGCTATTCGGCTATGACTGGGCACAACAGACAATCGGCTGCTCTGATGCCGCCG
TGTTCCGGCTGTCAGCGCAGGGGCGCCCGGTTCTTTTTGTCAAGACCGACCTGTCCGGTGCCCTGAATGA
ACTGCAAGACGAGGCAGCGCGGCTATCGTGGCTGGCCACGACGGGCGTTCCTTGCGCAGCTGTGCTCGAC
GTTGTCACTGAAGCGGGAAGGGACTGGCTGCTATTGGGCGAAGTGCCGGGGCAGGATCTCCTGTCATCTC
ACCTTGCTCCTGCCGAGAAAGTATCCATCATGGCTGATGCAATGCGGCGGCTGCATACGCTTGATCCGGC
TACCTGCCCATTCGACCACCAAGCGAAACATCGCATCGAGCGAGCACGTACTCGGATGGAAGCCGGTCTT
GTCGATCAGGATGATCTGGACGAAGAGCATCAGGGGCTCGCGCCAGCCGAACTGTTCGCCAGGCTCAAGG
CGAGCATGCCCGACGGCGAGGATCTCGTCGTGACCCATGGCGATGCCTGCTTGCCGAATATCATGGTGGA
AAATGGCCGCTTTTCTGGATTCATCGACTGTGGCCGGCTGGGTGTGGCGGACCGCTATCAGGACATAGCG
TTGGCTACCCGTGATATTGCTGAAGAGCTTGGCGGCGAATGGGCTGACCGCTTCCTCGTGCTTTACGGTA
TCGCCGCTCCCGATTCGCAGCGCATCGCCTTCTATCGCCTTCTTGACGAGTTCTTCTGAGCGGGACTCTG
GGGTTCGAAATGACCGACCAAGCGACGCCCAACCTGCCATCACGAGATTTCGATTCCACCGCCGCCTTCT
ATGAAAGGTTGGGCTTCGGAATCGTTTTCCGGGACGCCGGCTGGATGATCCTCCAGCGCGGGGATCTCAT
GCTGGAGTTCTTCGCCCACCCTAGGGGGAGGCTAACTGAAACACGGAAGGAGACAATACCGGAAGGAACC
CGCGCTATGACGGCAATAAAAAGACAGAATAAAACGCACGGTGTTGGGTCGTTTGTTCATAAACGCGGGG
TTCGGTCCCAGGGCTGGCACTCTGTCGATACCCCACCGAGACCCCATTGGGGCCAATACGCCCGCGTTTC
TTCCTTTTCCCCACCCCACCCCCCAAGTTCGGGTGAAGGCCCAGGGCTCGCAGCCAACGTCGGGGCGGCA
GGCCCTGCCATAGCCTCAGGTTACTCATATATACTTTAGATTGATTTAAAACTTCATTTTTAATTTAAAA
GGATCTAGGTGAAGATCCTTTTTGATAATCTCATGACCAAAATCCCTTAACGTGAGTTTTCGTTCCACTG
AGCGTCAGACCCCGTAGAAAAGATCAAAGGATCTTCTTGAGATCCTTTTTTTCTGCGCGTAATCTGCTGC
TTGCAAACAAAAAAACCACCGCTACCAGCGGTGGTTTGTTTGCCGGATCAAGAGCTACCAACTCTTTTTC
CGAAGGTAACTGGCTTCAGCAGAGCGCAGATACCAAATACTGTTCTTCTAGTGTAGCCGTAGTTAGGCCA
CCACTTCAAGAACTCTGTAGCACCGCCTACATACCTCGCTCTGCTAATCCTGTTACCAGTGGCTGCTGCC
AGTGGCGATAAGTCGTGTCTTACCGGGTTGGACTCAAGACGATAGTTACCGGATAAGGCGCAGCGGTCGG
GCTGAACGGGGGGTTCGTGCACACAGCCCAGCTTGGAGCGAACGACCTACACCGAACTGAGATACCTACA
GCGTGAGCTATGAGAAAGCGCCACGCTTCCCGAAGGGAGAAAGGCGGACAGGTATCCGGTAAGCGGCAGG
GTCGGAACAGGAGAGCGCACGAGGGAGCTTCCAGGGGGAAACGCCTGGTATCTTTATAGTCCTGTCGGGT
TTCGCCACCTCTGACTTGAGCGTCGATTTTTGTGATGCTCGTCAGGGGGGCGGAGCCTATGGAAAAACGC
CAGCAACGCGGCCTTTTTACGGTTCCTGGCCTTTTGCTGGCCTTTTGCTCACATGTTCTTTCCTGCGTTA
TCCCCTGATTCTGTGGATAACCGTATTACCGCCATGCAT
